Addgene plasmid #87201: pX335 HTT sgRNA-a
Purpose: pX335 vector encoding SpCas9n and a chimeric guide RNA targeting exon 1 of HTT
Depositing lab: Mahmoud Pouladi. Depositing organization: Translational Laboratory in Genetic Medicine, BMSI, A*STAR. Publication: Reversal of Phenotypic Abnormalities by CRISPR/Cas9-Mediated Gene Correction in Huntington Disease Patient-Derived Induced Pluripotent Stem Cells. Xu X, Tay Y, Sim B, Yoon SI, Huang Y, Ooi J, Utami KH, Ziaei A, Ng B, Radulescu C, Low D, Ng AY, Loh M, Venkatesh B, Ginhoux F, Augustine GJ, Pouladi MA. Stem Cell Reports. 2017 Feb 21. pii: S2213-6711(17)30038-3. doi: 10.1016/j.stemcr.2017.01.022. PubMed 28238795.
Backbone
  Vector backbone: pX335 (Addgene #42335)
  Total vector size (bp): 8437
  Vector type: Mammalian Expression, CRISPR
Growth in bacteria
  Bacterial resistance: Ampicillin, 100 μg/mL
  Growth temperature: 37°C
  Growth strain: NEB Stable
  Copy number: High Copy
Gene/Insert
  Gene/Insert name: HTT
  gRNA/shRNA sequence: GACCCTGGAAAAGCTGATGA
  Species: H. sapiens (human)
  Entrez Gene: HTT (a.k.a. HD, IT15, LOMARS)
  Promoter: U6
  Cloning method: Restriction Enzyme; 5′ cloning site BbsI (destroyed during cloning) (unknown if destroyed); 3′ cloning site BbsI (destroyed during cloning) (unknown if destroyed)
  Sequencing primers: 5′ GAGGGCCTATTTCCCATGATT
Terms and licenses: Academic/Nonprofit Terms; Industry Terms: Not Available to Industry
How to cite: pX335 HTT sgRNA-a was a gift from Mahmoud Pouladi (Addgene plasmid # 87201 ; http://n2t.net/addgene:87201 ; RRID:Addgene_87201)
