[The description below was written by a language model from this plasmid's Addgene catalogue record and pLannotate feature annotations shown in this document.]
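Description:
pX335 HTT sgRNA-a is a mammalian-expression CRISPR plasmid of about 8.4 kb built on the pX335 backbone. It delivers both the Streptococcus pyogenes Cas9 nickase (SpCas9n) and a single chimeric guide RNA directed against exon 1 of the human huntingtin gene (HTT). It is propagated in E. coli as a high-copy plasmid through a ColE1/pUC-type origin and selected with ampicillin via the β-lactamase gene. An f1 phage origin is also annotated, along with a single AAV2 inverted terminal repeat and small bom and rop fragments that appear to be backbone remnants.

The plasmid carries two expression units. A human U6 RNA polymerase III promoter drives the guide. The HTT-specific spacer was cloned between the BbsI sites, which lie directly upstream of the S. pyogenes gRNA scaffold, so the transcript is a complete sgRNA. A second, partial scaffold fragment is annotated just downstream. The nuclease is expressed from a hybrid promoter made up of the CMV enhancer, the chicken β-actin promoter and a hybrid intron, and its transcript ends at a bovine growth hormone polyadenylation signal. The Cas9 reading frame is annotated as overlapping N- and C-terminal portions that together span the full coding region, preceded by a short match to an HA epitope tag. The nickase identity comes from the catalogue description, as the feature table does not mark the mutation.

Because a nickase cuts only one DNA strand, constructs like this are generally used with a second, offset guide to produce paired nicks with lower off-target cleavage; the "-a" suffix is consistent with this, though the record names no partner. The associated publication describes CRISPR/Cas9-mediated gene correction in induced pluripotent stem cells derived from Huntington disease patients.
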