Features (pLannotate 1.2.2; 18 found; start..end, strand, type, name):
      1..241     +  promoter       U6 promoter: RNA polymerase III promoter for human U6 snRNA
    271..346     +  misc_RNA       gRNA scaffold: guide RNA scaffold for the Streptococcus pyogenes CRISPR/Cas9 system
    353..396     +  misc_RNA       gRNA scaffold (fragment): guide RNA scaffold for the Streptococcus pyogenes CRISPR/Cas9 system
    443..728     +  enhancer       CMV enhancer: human cytomegalovirus immediate early enhancer; contains an 18-bp deletion relative to the standard CMV enhancer
    730..1007    +  promoter       chicken β-actin promoter: No description available
   1008..1235    +  intron         hybrid intron: hybrid between chicken β-actin (CBA) and minute virus of mice (MMV) introns (Gray et al., 2011)
   1256..1283    +  CDS            3xHA (fragment): three tandem HA epitope tags
   1316..3031    +  CDS            Cas9(N): N-terminal portion of Streptococcus pyogenes Cas9 (Zetsche et al., 2015)
   2918..5416    +  CDS            Cas9(C): C-terminal portion of Streptococcus pyogenes Cas9 (Zetsche et al., 2015)
   5483..5594    +  polyA_signal   bGH poly(A) signal: bovine growth hormone polyadenylation signal
   5699..5839    +  repeat_region  AAV2 ITR: inverted terminal repeat of adeno-associated virus serotype 2 inverted
   5844..5895    -  misc_feature   bom (fragment): basis of mobility region from pBR322
   5914..6369    +  rep_origin     f1 ori (sequence partly withheld): f1 bacteriophage origin of replication; arrow indicates direction of (+) strand synthesis
   6370..6419    -  misc_feature   bom (fragment): basis of mobility region from pBR322
   6521..6556    -  CDS            rop (fragment): Rop protein, which maintains plasmids at low copy number; rop
   6651..6755    +  promoter       AmpR promoter: bla
   6756..7616    +  CDS            AmpR: β-lactamase; bla; confers resistance to ampicillin, carbenicillin, and related antibiotics
   7787..8375    +  rep_origin     ori: high-copy-number ColE1/pMB1/pBR322/pUC origin of replication
>Addgene plasmid #87201 | pX335 HTT sgRNA-a | addgene full sequence | sequence record 173797 | Addgene Partial NGS Result
GAGGGCCTATTTCCCATGATTCCTTCATATTTGCATATACGATACAAGGCTGTTAGAGAGATAATTGGAA
TTAATTTGACTGTAAACACAAAGATATTAGTACAAAATACGTGACGTAGAAAGTAATAATTTCTTGGGTA
GTTTGCAGTTTTAAAATTATGTTTTAAAATGGACTATCATATGCTTACCGTAACTTGAAAGTATTTCGAT
TTCTTGGCTTTATATATCTTGTGGAAAGGACGAAACACCGGACCCTGGAAAAGCTGATGAGTTTTAGAGC
TAGAAATAGCAAGTTAAAATAAGGCTAGTCCGTTATCAACTTGAAAAAGTGGCACCGAGTCGGTGCTTTT
TTGTTTTAGAGCTAGAAATAGCAAGTTAAAATAAGGCTAGTCCGTTTTTAGCGCGTGCGCCAATTCTGCA
GACAAATGGCTCTAGAGGTACCCGTTACATAACTTACGGTAAATGGCCCGCCTGGCTGACCGCCCAACGA
CCCCCGCCCATTGACGTCAATAGTAACGCCAATAGGGACTTTCCATTGACGTCAATGGGTGGAGTATTTA
CGGTAAACTGCCCACTTGGCAGTACATCAAGTGTATCATATGCCAAGTACGCCCCCTATTGACGTCAATG
ACGGTAAATGGCCCGCCTGGCATTGTGCCCAGTACATGACCTTATGGGACTTTCCTACTTGGCAGTACAT
CTACGTATTAGTCATCGCTATTACCATGGTCGAGGTGAGCCCCACGTTCTGCTTCACTCTCCCCATCTCC
CCCCCCTCCCCACCCCCAATTTTGTATTTATTTATTTTTTAATTATTTTGTGCAGCGATGGGGGCGGGGG
GGGGGGGGGGGCGCGCGCCAGGCGGGGCGGGGCGGGGCGAGGGGCGGGGCGGGGCGAGGCGGAGAGGTGC
GGCGGCAGCCAATCAGAGCGGCGCGCTCCGAAAGTTTCCTTTTATGGCGAGGCGGCGGCGGCGGCGGCCC
TATAAAAAGCGAAGCGCGCGGCGGGCGGGAGTCGCTGCGCGCTGCCTTCGCCCCGTGCCCCGCTCCGCCG
CCGCCTCGCGCCGCCCGCCCCGGCTCTGACTGACCGCGTTACTCCCACAGGTGAGCGGGCGGGACGGCCC
TTCTCCTCCGGGCTGTAATTAGCTGAGCAAGAGGTAAGGGTTTAAGGGATGGTTGGTTGGTGGGGTATTA
ATGTTTAATTACCTGGAGCACCTGCCTGAAATCACTTTTTTTCAGGTTGGACCGGTGCCACCATGTACCC
ATACGATGTTCCAGATTACGCTTCGCCGAAGAAAAAGCGCAAGGTCGAAGCGTCCGACAAGAAGTACAGC
ATCGGCCTGGCCATCGGCACCAACTCTGTGGGCTGGGCCGTGATCACCGACGAGTACAAGGTGCCCAGCA
AGAAATTCAAGGTGCTGGGCAACACCGACCGGCACAGCATCAAGAAGAACCTGATCGGAGCCCTGCTGTT
CGACAGCGGCGAAACAGCCGAGGCCACCCGGCTGAAGAGAACCGCCAGAAGAAGATACACCAGACGGAAG
AACCGGATCTGCTATCTGCAAGAGATCTTCAGCAACGAGATGGCCAAGGTGGACGACAGCTTCTTCCACA
GACTGGAAGAGTCCTTCCTGGTGGAAGAGGATAAGAAGCACGAGCGGCACCCCATCTTCGGCAACATCGT
GGACGAGGTGGCCTACCACGAGAAGTACCCCACCATCTACCACCTGAGAAAGAAACTGGTGGACAGCACC
GACAAGGCCGACCTGCGGCTGATCTATCTGGCCCTGGCCCACATGATCAAGTTCCGGGGCCACTTCCTGA
TCGAGGGCGACCTGAACCCCGACAACAGCGACGTGGACAAGCTGTTCATCCAGCTGGTGCAGACCTACAA
CCAGCTGTTCGAGGAAAACCCCATCAACGCCAGCGGCGTGGACGCCAAGGCCATCCTGTCTGCCAGACTG
AGCAAGAGCAGACGGCTGGAAAATCTGATCGCCCAGCTGCCCGGCGAGAAGAAGAATGGCCTGTTCGGCA
ACCTGATTGCCCTGAGCCTGGGCCTGACCCCCAACTTCAAGAGCAACTTCGACCTGGCCGAGGATGCCAA
ACTGCAGCTGAGCAAGGACACCTACGACGACGACCTGGACAACCTGCTGGCCCAGATCGGCGACCAGTAC
GCCGACCTGTTTCTGGCCGCCAAGAACCTGTCCGACGCCATCCTGCTGAGCGACATCCTGAGAGTGAACA
CCGAGATCACCAAGGCCCCCCTGAGCGCCTCTATGATCAAGAGATACGACGAGCACCACCAGGACCTGAC
CCTGCTGAAAGCTCTCGTGCGGCAGCAGCTGCCTGAGAAGTACAAAGAGATTTTCTTCGACCAGAGCAAG
AACGGCTACGCCGGCTACATTGACGGCGGAGCCAGCCAGGAAGAGTTCTACAAGTTCATCAAGCCCATCC
TGGAAAAGATGGACGGCACCGAGGAACTGCTCGTGAAGCTGAACAGAGAGGACCTGCTGCGGAAGCAGCG
GACCTTCGACAACGGCAGCATCCCCCACCAGATCCACCTGGGAGAGCTGCACGCCATTCTGCGGCGGCAG
GAAGATTTTTACCCATTCCTGAAGGACAACCGGGAAAAGATCGAGAAGATCCTGACCTTCCGCATCCCCT
ACTACGTGGGCCCTCTGGCCAGGGGAAACAGCAGATTCGCCTGGATGACCAGAAAGAGCGAGGAAACCAT
CACCCCCTGGAACTTCGAGGAAGTGGTGGACAAGGGCGCTTCCGCCCAGAGCTTCATCGAGCGGATGACC
AACTTCGATAAGAACCTGCCCAACGAGAAGGTGCTGCCCAAGCACAGCCTGCTGTACGAGTACTTCACCG
TGTATAACGAGCTGACCAAAGTGAAATACGTGACCGAGGGAATGAGAAAGCCCGCCTTCCTGAGCGGCGA
GCAGAAAAAGGCCATCGTGGACCTGCTGTTCAAGACCAACCGGAAAGTGACCGTGAAGCAGCTGAAAGAG
GACTACTTCAAGAAAATCGAGTGCTTCGACTCCGTGGAAATCTCCGGCGTGGAAGATCGGTTCAACGCCT
CCCTGGGCACATACCACGATCTGCTGAAAATTATCAAGGACAAGGACTTCCTGGACAATGAGGAAAACGA
GGACATTCTGGAAGATATCGTGCTGACCCTGACACTGTTTGAGGACAGAGAGATGATCGAGGAACGGCTG
AAAACCTATGCCCACCTGTTCGACGACAAAGTGATGAAGCAGCTGAAGCGGCGGAGATACACCGGCTGGG
GCAGGCTGAGCCGGAAGCTGATCAACGGCATCCGGGACAAGCAGTCCGGCAAGACAATCCTGGATTTCCT
GAAGTCCGACGGCTTCGCCAACAGAAACTTCATGCAGCTGATCCACGACGACAGCCTGACCTTTAAAGAG
GACATCCAGAAAGCCCAGGTGTCCGGCCAGGGCGATAGCCTGCACGAGCACATTGCCAATCTGGCCGGCA
GCCCCGCCATTAAGAAGGGCATCCTGCAGACAGTGAAGGTGGTGGACGAGCTCGTGAAAGTGATGGGCCG
GCACAAGCCCGAGAACATCGTGATCGAAATGGCCAGAGAGAACCAGACCACCCAGAAGGGACAGAAGAAC
AGCCGCGAGAGAATGAAGCGGATCGAAGAGGGCATCAAAGAGCTGGGCAGCCAGATCCTGAAAGAACACC
CCGTGGAAAACACCCAGCTGCAGAACGAGAAGCTGTACCTGTACTACCTGCAGAATGGGCGGGATATGTA
CGTGGACCAGGAACTGGACATCAACCGGCTGTCCGACTACGATGTGGACCATATCGTGCCTCAGAGCTTT
CTGAAGGACGACTCCATCGACAACAAGGTGCTGACCAGAAGCGACAAGAACCGGGGCAAGAGCGACAACG
TGCCCTCCGAAGAGGTCGTGAAGAAGATGAAGAACTACTGGCGGCAGCTGCTGAACGCCAAGCTGATTAC
CCAGAGAAAGTTCGACAATCTGACCAAGGCCGAGAGAGGCGGCCTGAGCGAACTGGATAAGGCCGGCTTC
ATCAAGAGACAGCTGGTGGAAACCCGGCAGATCACAAAGCACGTGGCACAGATCCTGGACTCCCGGATGA
ACACTAAGTACGACGAGAATGACAAGCTGATCCGGGAAGTGAAAGTGATCACCCTGAAGTCCAAGCTGGT
GTCCGATTTCCGGAAGGATTTCCAGTTTTACAAAGTGCGCGAGATCAACAACTACCACCACGCCCACGAC
GCCTACCTGAACGCCGTCGTGGGAACCGCCCTGATCAAAAAGTACCCTAAGCTGGAAAGCGAGTTCGTGT
ACGGCGACTACAAGGTGTACGACGTGCGGAAGATGATCGCCAAGAGCGAGCAGGAAATCGGCAAGGCTAC
CGCCAAGTACTTCTTCTACAGCAACATCATGAACTTTTTCAAGACCGAGATTACCCTGGCCAACGGCGAG
ATCCGGAAGCGGCCTCTGATCGAGACAAACGGCGAAACCGGGGAGATCGTGTGGGATAAGGGCCGGGATT
TTGCCACCGTGCGGAAAGTGCTGAGCATGCCCCAAGTGAATATCGTGAAAAAGACCGAGGTGCAGACAGG
CGGCTTCAGCAAAGAGTCTATCCTGCCCAAGAGGAACAGCGATAAGCTGATCGCCAGAAAGAAGGACTGG
GACCCTAAGAAGTACGGCGGCTTCGACAGCCCCACCGTGGCCTATTCTGTGCTGGTGGTGGCCAAAGTGG
AAAAGGGCAAGTCCAAGAAACTGAAGAGTGTGAAAGAGCTGCTGGGGATCACCATCATGGAAAGAAGCAG
CTTCGAGAAGAATCCCATCGACTTTCTGGAAGCCAAGGGCTACAAAGAAGTGAAAAAGGACCTGATCATC
AAGCTGCCTAAGTACTCCCTGTTCGAGCTGGAAAACGGCCGGAAGAGAATGCTGGCCTCTGCCGGCGAAC
TGCAGAAGGGAAACGAACTGGCCCTGCCCTCCAAATATGTGAACTTCCTGTACCTGGCCAGCCACTATGA
GAAGCTGAAGGGCTCCCCCGAGGATAATGAGCAGAAACAGCTGTTTGTGGAACAGCACAAGCACTACCTG
GACGAGATCATCGAGCAGATCAGCGAGTTCTCCAAGAGAGTGATCCTGGCCGACGCTAATCTGGACAAAG
TGCTGTCCGCCTACAACAAGCACCGGGATAAGCCCATCAGAGAGCAGGCCGAGAATATCATCCACCTGTT
TACCCTGACCAATCTGGGAGCCCCTGCCGCCTTCAAGTACTTTGACACCACCATCGACCGGAAGAGGTAC
ACCAGCACCAAAGAGGTGCTGGACGCCACCCTGATCCACCAGAGCATCACCGGCCTGTACGAGACACGGA
TCGACCTGTCTCAGCTGGGAGGCGACAGCCCCAAGAAGAAGAGAAAGGTGGAGGCCAGCTAAGAATTCCT
AGAGCTCGCTGATCAGCCTCGACTGTGCCTTCTAGTTGCCAGCCATCTGTTGTTTGCCCCTCCCCCGTGC
CTTCCTTGACCCTGGAAGGTGCCACTCCCACTGTCCTTTCCTAATAAAATGAGGAAATTGCATCGCATTG
TCTGAGTAGGTGTCATTCTATTCTGGGGGGTGGGGTGGGGCAGGACAGCAAGGGGGAGGATTGGGAAGAG
AATAGCAGGCATGCTGGGGAGCGGCCGCAGGAACCCCTAGTGATGGAGTTGGCCACTCCCTCTCTGCGCG
CTCGCTCGCTCACTGAGGCCGGGCGACCAAAGGTCGCCCGACGCCCGGGCTTTGCCCGGGCGGCCTCAGT
GAGCGAGCGAGCGCGCAGCTGCCTGCAGGGGCGCCTGATGCGGTATTTTCTCCTTACGCATCTGTGCGGT
ATTTCACACCGCATA
[95 nt withheld, positions 5896-5990]
T
[46 nt withheld, positions 5992-6037]
C
[141 nt withheld, positions 6039-6179]
CCTTTGACGTTGGAGTCCACGTTCTTT
[37 nt withheld, positions 6207-6243]
ACTCTATCTCGGGCTATTCTTTTGATTTATAAGGGATTTTGCCGATTTCGGTCTATTGGTTAAAAAATGA
GCTGATTTAACAAAAATTTAACGCGAATTTTAACAAAATATTAACGTTTACAATTTTATGGTGCACTCTC
AGTACAATCTGCTCTGATGCCGCATAGTTAAGCCAGCCCCGACACCCGCCAACACCCGCTGACGCGCCCT
GACGGGCTTGTCTGCTCCCGGCATCCGCTTACAGACAAGCTGTGACCGTCTCCGGGAGCTGCATGTGTCA
GAGGTTTTCACCGTCATCACCGAAACGCGCGAGACGAAAGGGCCTCGTGATACGCCTATTTTTATAGGTT
AATGTCATGATAATAATGGTTTCTTAGACGTCAGGTGGCACTTTTCGGGGAAATGTGCGCGGAACCCCTA
TTTGTTTATTTTTCTAAATACATTCAAATATGTATCCGCTCATGAGACAATAACCCTGATAAATGCTTCA
ATAATATTGAAAAAGGAAGAGTATGAGTATTCAACATTTCCGTGTCGCCCTTATTCCCTTTTTTGCGGCA
TTTTGCCTTCCTGTTTTTGCTCACCCAGAAACGCTGGTGAAAGTAAAAGATGCTGAAGATCAGTTGGGTG
CACGAGTGGGTTACATCGAACTGGATCTCAACAGCGGTAAGATCCTTGAGAGTTTTCGCCCCGAAGAACG
TTTTCCAATGATGAGCACTTTTAAAGTTCTGCTATGTGGCGCGGTATTATCCCGTATTGACGCCGGGCAA
GAGCAACTCGGTCGCCGCATACACTATTCTCAGAATGACTTGGTTGAGTACTCACCAGTCACAGAAAAGC
ATCTTACGGATGGCATGACAGTAAGAGAATTATGCAGTGCTGCCATAACCATGAGTGATAACACTGCGGC
CAACTTACTTCTGACAACGATCGGAGGACCGAAGGAGCTAACCGCTTTTTTGCACAACATGGGGGATCAT
GTAACTCGCCTTGATCGTTGGGAACCGGAGCTGAATGAAGCCATACCAAACGACGAGCGTGACACCACGA
TGCCTGTAGCAATGGCAACAACGTTGCGCAAACTATTAACTGGCGAACTACTTACTCTAGCTTCCCGGCA
ACAATTAATAGACTGGATGGAGGCGGATAAAGTTGCAGGACCACTTCTGCGCTCGGCCCTTCCGGCTGGC
TGGTTTATTGCTGATAAATCTGGAGCCGGTGAGCGTGGAAGCCGCGGTATCATTGCAGCACTGGGGCCAG
ATGGTAAGCCCTCCCGTATCGTAGTTATCTACACGACGGGGAGTCAGGCAACTATGGATGAACGAAATAG
ACAGATCGCTGAGATAGGTGCCTCACTGATTAAGCATTGGTAACTGTCAGACCAAGTTTACTCATATATA
CTTTAGATTGATTTAAAACTTCATTTTTAATTTAAAAGGATCTAGGTGAAGATCCTTTTTGATAATCTCA
TGACCAAAATCCCTTAACGTGAGTTTTCGTTCCACTGAGCGTCAGACCCCGTAGAAAAGATCAAAGGATC
TTCTTGAGATCCTTTTTTTCTGCGCGTAATCTGCTGCTTGCAAACAAAAAAACCACCGCTACCAGCGGTG
GTTTGTTTGCCGGATCAAGAGCTACCAACTCTTTTTCCGAAGGTAACTGGCTTCAGCAGAGCGCAGATAC
CAAATACTGTTCTTCTAGTGTAGCCGTAGTTAGGCCACCACTTCAAGAACTCTGTAGCACCGCCTACATA
CCTCGCTCTGCTAATCCTGTTACCAGTGGCTGCTGCCAGTGGCGATAAGTCGTGTCTTACCGGGTTGGAC
TCAAGACGATAGTTACCGGATAAGGCGCAGCGGTCGGGCTGAACGGGGGGTTCGTGCACACAGCCCAGCT
TGGAGCGAACGACCTACACCGAACTGAGATACCTACAGCGTGAGCTATGAGAAAGCGCCACGCTTCCCGA
AGGGAGAAAGGCGGACAGGTATCCGGTAAGCGGCAGGGTCGGAACAGGAGAGCGCACGAGGGAGCTTCCA
GGGGGAAACGCCTGGTATCTTTATAGTCCTGTCGGGTTTCGCCACCTCTGACTTGAGCGTCGATTTTTGT
GATGCTCGTCAGGGGGGCGGAGCCTATGGAAAAACGCCAGCAACGCGGCCTTTTTACGGTTCCTGGCCTT
TTGCTGGCCTTTTGCTCACATGT
